Addgene plasmid #65849: GST-Delta23C11orf83
Purpose: bacterial expression of GST (N-ter) - Delta 23 C11orf83/UQCC3 (UQCC3 protein depleted of its N-terminal transmembrane domain)
Depositing lab: Amos Bairoch. Depositing organization: University of Geneva. Publication: C11orf83, a mitochondrial cardiolipin-binding protein involved in bc1 complex assembly and supercomplex stabilization. Desmurs M, Foti M, Raemy E, Vaz FM, Martinou JC, Bairoch A, Lane L. Mol Cell Biol. 2015 Apr;35(7):1139-56. doi: 10.1128/MCB.01047-14. Epub 2015 Jan 20. PubMed 25605331.
Backbone
  Vector backbone: pDEST15
  Backbone manufacturer: Life technologies
  Total vector size (bp): 5641
  Vector type: Bacterial Expression
Growth in bacteria
  Bacterial resistance: Ampicillin, 100 μg/mL
  Growth temperature: 37°C
  Growth strain: Top10
  Copy number: High Copy
Gene/Insert
  Gene/Insert name: UQCC3 depleted of its N terminal transmembrane part (alt name: C11orf83)
  Species: H. sapiens (human)
  Mutation: deletion of the 23 first aa (TM)
  GenBank ID: NM_001085372.2
  Entrez Gene: UQCC3 (a.k.a. C11orf83, CCDS41658.1, MC3DN9, UNQ655)
  Tag / fusion protein: GST (N terminal on insert)
  Cloning method: TOPO Cloning
  Sequencing primers: 5′ CACCCTCCTCGTTATCGTGACCCCGG; 3′ TCACGGTGACCTCCCGCCG
Terms and licenses: Academic/Nonprofit Terms; Industry Terms: Not Available to Industry
How to cite: GST-Delta23C11orf83 was a gift from Amos Bairoch (Addgene plasmid # 65849 ; http://n2t.net/addgene:65849 ; RRID:Addgene_65849)
