[The description below was written by a language model from this plasmid's Addgene catalogue record and pLannotate feature annotations shown in this document.]
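Description:
GST-Delta23C11orf83 is a 5,641 bp bacterial expression plasmid built on the Gateway destination vector pDEST15, designed to produce a soluble form of human UQCC3 (also called C11orf83) in E. coli. It is maintained through a ColE1/pMB1-type origin and selected with ampicillin via the β-lactamase gene. The backbone retains pBR322-derived elements, including the bom mobility region, the rop gene and two fragments of a disrupted tetracycline resistance gene that are not expected to be functional. The catalogue lists the plasmid as high copy, although rop normally moderates copy number.

Expression is driven by a T7 promoter with the phage T7 gene 10 ribosome binding site, so production requires a host that supplies T7 RNA polymerase, and transcription ends at a T7 terminator. The open reading frame begins with Schistosoma japonicum glutathione S-transferase, continues through the attB1 site left by Gateway recombination, then a TEV protease recognition site, and then the UQCC3 fragment, with attB2 downstream. The insert lacks the first 23 amino acids, which form the N-terminal transmembrane segment. The record lists TOPO cloning, which together with the attB sites suggests transfer from a TOPO entry clone into pDEST15. A short annotated match to a T7 gene 10-derived solubility tag lies beyond attB2 and is probably residual vector sequence rather than part of the fusion.

The N-terminal GST permits glutathione affinity purification and pull-down experiments, and the TEV site should allow the tag to be removed. The associated work characterises C11orf83 as a mitochondrial cardiolipin-binding protein involved in bc1 complex assembly and supercomplex stabilisation, so the recombinant protein suits in vitro biochemical studies such as binding assays.
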