Features (pLannotate 1.2.2; 18 found; start..end, strand, type, name):
     27..45      +  promoter       T7 promoter: promoter for bacteriophage T7 RNA polymerase
     77..99      +  RBS            RBS: efficient ribosome binding site from bacteriophage T7 gene 10 (Olins and Rangwala, 1989)
    107..760     +  CDS            GST26_SCHJA: Experimental evidence at protein level: Swiss-Prot protein existence level 1. GST isoenzymes appear to play a central role in the parasite detoxification system. Other functions are also suspected including a role in increasing the solubility of haematin in the parasite gut. From Schistosoma japonicum (Blood fluke).
    794..818     +  protein_bind   attB1: mutant version of attB; recombination site for the Gateway® BP reaction BP Clonase™
    839..859     +  CDS            TEV site: tobacco etch virus (TEV) protease recognition and cleavage site
    863..1078    +  CDS            UQCC3 (fragment): UQCC3_HUMAN - Also known as C11orf83 From Homo sapiens (Human).
   1102..1126    -  protein_bind   attB2: mutant version of attB; recombination site for the Gateway® BP reaction BP Clonase™
   1147..1196    +  CDS            SET1 (fragment): solubility-enhancement tag derived from T7 phage gene 10B
   1204..1251    +  terminator     T7 terminator: transcription terminator for bacteriophage T7 RNA polymerase
   1277..1569    -  CDS            TcR (fragment): tetracycline efflux protein; tet; confers resistance to tetracycline
   1617..1645    -  promoter       tet promoter: E. coli promoter for tetracycline efflux protein gene
   1758..1862    +  promoter       AmpR promoter: bla
   1863..2723    +  CDS            AmpR: β-lactamase; bla; confers resistance to ampicillin, carbenicillin, and related antibiotics
   2894..3482    +  rep_origin     ori: high-copy-number ColE1/pMB1/pBR322/pUC origin of replication
   3668..3810    -  misc_feature   bom: basis of mobility region from pBR322
   3912..4103    -  CDS            rop: Rop protein, which maintains plasmids at low copy number; rop
   4120..4500    +  CDS            YPB1_ECOLX: Protein predicted: Swiss-Prot protein existence level 4. From Escherichia coli.
   4742..5       -  CDS            TcR (fragment) (across the origin): tetracycline efflux protein; tet; confers resistance to tetracycline
>Addgene plasmid #65849 | GST-Delta23C11orf83 | depositor full sequence | sequence record 112004 | GST-Delta23C11orf83 sequence 5641 bps
GGATCGAGATCTCGATCCCGCGAAATTAATACGACTCACTATAGGGAGACCACAACGGTTTCCCTCTAGA
AATAATTTTGTTTAACTTTAAGAAGGAGATATACATATGTCCCCTATACTAGGTTATTGGAAAATTAAGG
GCCTTGTGCAACCCACTCGACTTCTTTTGGAATATCTTGAAGAAAAATATGAAGAGCATTTGTATGAGCG
CGATGAAGGTGATAAATGGCGAAACAAAAAGTTTGAATTGGGTTTGGAGTTTCCCAATCTTCCTTATTAT
ATTGATGGTGATGTTAAATTAACACAGTCTATGGCCATCATACGTTATATAGCTGACAAGCACAACATGT
TGGGTGGTTGTCCAAAAGAGCGTGCAGAGATTTCAATGCTTGAAGGAGCGGTTTTGGATATTAGATACGG
TGTTTCGAGAATTGCATATAGTAAAGACTTTGAAACTCTCAAAGTTGATTTTCTTAGCAAGCTACCTGAA
ATGCTGAAAATGTTCGAAGATCGTTTATGTCATAAAACATATTTAAATGGTGATCATGTAACCCATCCTG
ACTTCATGTTGTATGACGCTCTTGATGTTGTTTTATACATGGACCCAATGTGCCTGGATGCGTTCCCAAA
ATTAGTTTGTTTTAAAAAACGTATTGAAGCTATCCCACAAATTGATAAGTACTTGAAATCCAGCAAGTAT
ATAGCATGGCCTTTGCAGGGCTGGCAAGCCACGTTTGGTGGTGGCGACCATCCTCCAAAATCGGATCTGG
TTCCGCGTCCATGGTCGAATCAAACAAGTTTGTACAAAAAAGCAGGCTCCGCGGCCGCCGTACTCGAGGA
AAACCTGTATTTTCAGGGCTCCTTCACCCTCCTCGTTATCGTGACCCCGGGAGAGCGGCGGAAGCAGGAA
ATGCTAAAGGAGATGCCACTGCAGGACCCAAGGAGCAGGGAGGAGGCGGCCAGGACCCAGCAGCTATTGC
TGGCCACTCTGCAGGAGGCAGCGACCACGCAGGAGAACGTGGCCTGGAGGAAGAACTGGATGGTTGGCGG
CGAAGGCGGCGCCGGCGGGAGGTCACCGTGATAGCAAGGGTGGGCGCGCCGACCCAGCTTTCTTGTACAA
AGTGGTTTGATTCGACCCGGGATCCGGCTGCTAACAAAGCCCGAAAGGAAGCTGAGTTGGCTGCTGCCAC
CGCTGAGCAATAACTAGCATAACCCCTTGGGGCCTCTAAACGGGTCTTGAGGGGTTTTTTGCTGAAAGGA
GGAACTATATCCGGATATCCACAGGACGGGTGTGGTCGCCATGATCGCGTAGTCGATAGTGGCTCCAAGT
AGCGAAGCGAGCAGGACTGGGCGGCGGCCAAAGCGGTCGGACAGTGCTCCGAGAACGGGTGCGCATAGAA
ATTGCATCAACGCATATAGCGCTAGCAGCACGCCATAGTGACTGGCGATGCTGTCGGAATGGACGATATC
CCGCAAGAGGCCCGGCAGTACCGGCATAACCAAGCCTATGCCTACAGCATCCAGGGTGACGGTGCCGAGG
ATGACGATGAGCGCATTGTTAGATTTCATACACGGTGCCTGACTGCGTTAGCAATTTAACTGTGATAAAC
TACCGCATTAAAGCTTATCGATGATAAGCTGTCAAACATGAGAATTCTTGAAGACGAAAGGGCCTCGTGA
TACGCCTATTTTTATAGGTTAATGTCATGATAATAATGGTTTCTTAGACGTCAGGTGGCACTTTTCGGGG
AAATGTGCGCGGAACCCCTATTTGTTTATTTTTCTAAATACATTCAAATATGTATCCGCTCATGAGACAA
TAACCCTGATAAATGCTTCAATAATATTGAAAAAGGAAGAGTATGAGTATTCAACATTTCCGTGTCGCCC
TTATTCCCTTTTTTGCGGCATTTTGCCTTCCTGTTTTTGCTCACCCAGAAACGCTGGTGAAAGTAAAAGA
TGCTGAAGATCAGTTGGGTGCACGAGTGGGTTACATCGAACTGGATCTCAACAGCGGTAAGATCCTTGAG
AGTTTTCGCCCCGAAGAACGTTTTCCAATGATGAGCACTTTTAAAGTTCTGCTATGTGGCGCGGTATTAT
CCCGTGTTGACGCCGGGCAAGAGCAACTCGGTCGCCGCATACACTATTCTCAGAATGACTTGGTTGAGTA
CTCACCAGTCACAGAAAAGCATCTTACGGATGGCATGACAGTAAGAGAATTATGCAGTGCTGCCATAACC
ATGAGTGATAACACTGCGGCCAACTTACTTCTGACAACGATCGGAGGACCGAAGGAGCTAACCGCTTTTT
TGCACAACATGGGGGATCATGTAACTCGCCTTGATCGTTGGGAACCGGAGCTGAATGAAGCCATACCAAA
CGACGAGCGTGACACCACGATGCCTGCAGCAATGGCAACAACGTTGCGCAAACTATTAACTGGCGAACTA
CTTACTCTAGCTTCCCGGCAACAATTAATAGACTGGATGGAGGCGGATAAAGTTGCAGGACCACTTCTGC
GCTCGGCCCTTCCGGCTGGCTGGTTTATTGCTGATAAATCTGGAGCCGGTGAGCGTGGGTCTCGCGGTAT
CATTGCAGCACTGGGGCCAGATGGTAAGCCCTCCCGTATCGTAGTTATCTACACGACGGGGAGTCAGGCA
ACTATGGATGAACGAAATAGACAGATCGCTGAGATAGGTGCCTCACTGATTAAGCATTGGTAACTGTCAG
ACCAAGTTTACTCATATATACTTTAGATTGATTTAAAACTTCATTTTTAATTTAAAAGGATCTAGGTGAA
GATCCTTTTTGATAATCTCATGACCAAAATCCCTTAACGTGAGTTTTCGTTCCACTGAGCGTCAGACCCC
GTAGAAAAGATCAAAGGATCTTCTTGAGATCCTTTTTTTCTGCGCGTAATCTGCTGCTTGCAAACAAAAA
AACCACCGCTACCAGCGGTGGTTTGTTTGCCGGATCAAGAGCTACCAACTCTTTTTCCGAAGGTAACTGG
CTTCAGCAGAGCGCAGATACCAAATACTGTCCTTCTAGTGTAGCCGTAGTTAGGCCACCACTTCAAGAAC
TCTGTAGCACCGCCTACATACCTCGCTCTGCTAATCCTGTTACCAGTGGCTGCTGCCAGTGGCGATAAGT
CGTGTCTTACCGGGTTGGACTCAAGACGATAGTTACCGGATAAGGCGCAGCGGTCGGGCTGAACGGGGGG
TTCGTGCACACAGCCCAGCTTGGAGCGAACGACCTACACCGAACTGAGATACCTACAGCGTGAGCTATGA
GAAAGCGCCACGCTTCCCGAAGGGAGAAAGGCGGACAGGTATCCGGTAAGCGGCAGGGTCGGAACAGGAG
AGCGCACGAGGGAGCTTCCAGGGGGAAACGCCTGGTATCTTTATAGTCCTGTCGGGTTTCGCCACCTCTG
ACTTGAGCGTCGATTTTTGTGATGCTCGTCAGGGGGGCGGAGCCTATGGAAAAACGCCAGCAACGCGGCC
TTTTTACGGTTCCTGGCCTTTTGCTGGCCTTTTGCTCACATGTTCTTTCCTGCGTTATCCCCTGATTCTG
TGGATAACCGTATTACCGCCTTTGAGTGAGCTGATACCGCTCGCCGCAGCCGAACGACCGAGCGCAGCGA
GTCAGTGAGCGAGGAAGCGGAAGAGCGCCTGATGCGGTATTTTCTCCTTACGCATCTGTGCGGTATTTCA
CACCGCATATATGGTGCACTCTCAGTACAATCTGCTCTGATGCCGCATAGTTAAGCCAGTATACACTCCG
CTATCGCTACGTGACTGGGTCATGGCTGCGCCCCGACACCCGCCAACACCCGCTGACGCGCCCTGACGGG
CTTGTCTGCTCCCGGCATCCGCTTACAGACAAGCTGTGACCGTCTCCGGGAGCTGCATGTGTCAGAGGTT
TTCACCGTCATCACCGAAACGCGCGAGGCAGCTGCGGTAAAGCTCATCAGCGTGGTCGTGAAGCGATTCA
CAGATGTCTGCCTGTTCATCCGCGTCCAGCTCGTTGAGTTTCTCCAGAAGCGTTAATGTCTGGCTTCTGA
TAAAGCGGGCCATGTTAAGGGCGGTTTTTTCCTGTTTGGTCACTGATGCCTCCGTGTAAGGGGGATTTCT
GTTCATGGGGGTAATGATACCGATGAAACGAGAGAGGATGCTCACGATACGGGTTACTGATGATGAACAT
GCCCGGTTACTGGAACGTTGTGAGGGTAAACAACTGGCGGTATGGATGCGGCGGGACCAGAGAAAAATCA
CTCAGGGTCAATGCCAGCGCTTCGTTAATACAGATGTAGGTGTTCCACAGGGTAGCCAGCAGCATCCTGC
GATGCAGATCCGGAACATAATGGTGCAGGGCGCTGACTTCCGCGTTTCCAGACTTTACGAAACACGGAAA
CCGAAGACCATTCATGTTGTTGCTCAGGTCGCAGACGTTTTGCAGCAGCAGTCGCTTCACGTTCGCTCGC
GTATCGGTGATTCATTCTGCTAACCAGTAAGGCAACCCCGCCAGCCTAGCCGGGTCCTCAACGACAGGAG
CACGATCATGCGCACCCGTGGCCAGGACCCAACGCTGCCCGAGATGCGCCGCGTGCGGCTGCTGGAGATG
GCGGACGCGATGGATATGTTCTGCCAAGGGTTGGTTTGCGCATTCACAGTTCTCCGCAAGAATTGATTGG
CTCCAATTCTTGGAGTGGTGAATCCGTTAGCGAGGTGCCGCCGGCTTCCATTCAGGTCGAGGTGGCCCGG
CTCCATGCACCGCGACGCAACGCGGGGAGGCAGACAAGGTATAGGGCGGCGCCTACAATCCATGCCAACC
CGTTCCATGTGCTCGCCGAGGCGGCATAAATCGCCGTGACGATCAGCGGTCCAGTGATCGAAGTTAGGCT
GGTAAGAGCCGCGAGCGATCCTTGAAGCTGTCCCTGATGGTCGTCATCTACCTGCCTGGACAGCATGGCC
TGCAACGCGGGCATCCCGATGCCGCCGGAAGCGAGAAGAATCATAATGGGGAAGGCCATCCAGCCTCGCG
TCGCGAACGCCAGCAAGACGTAGCCCAGCGCGTCGGCCGCCATGCCGGCGATAATGGCCTGCTTCTCGCC
GAAACGTTTGGTGGCGGGACCAGTGACGAAGGCTTGAGCGAGGGCGTGCAAGATTCCGAATACCGCAAGC
GACAGGCCGATCATCGTCGCGCTCCAGCGAAAGCGGTCCTCGCCGAAAATGACCCAGAGCGCTGCCGGCA
CCTGTCCTACGAGTTGCATGATAAAGAAGACAGTCATAAGTGCGGCGACGATAGTCATGCCCCGCGCCCA
CCGGAAGGAGCTGACTGGGTTGAAGGCTCTCAAGGGCATCGGTCGATCGACGCTCTCCCTTATGCGACTC
CTGCATTAGGAAGCAGCCCAGTAGTAGGTTGAGGCCGTTGAGCACCGCCGCCGCAAGGAATGGTGCATGC
AAGGAGATGGCGCCCAACAGTCCCCCGGCCACGGGGCCTGCCACCATACCCACGCCGAAACAAGCGCTCA
TGAGCCCGAAGTGGCGAGCCCGATCTTCCCCATCGGTGATGTCGGCGATATAGGCGCCAGCAACCGCACC
TGTGGCGCCGGTGATGCCGGCCACGATGCGTCCGGCGTAGA
