>Addgene plasmid #65849 | GST-Delta23C11orf83 | addgene partial sequence | sequence record 116427 | T7term 5'-GCTAGTTATTGCTCAGCGG-3'
AGCAGCCGGATCCCGGGTCGAATCAAACCACTTTGTACAAGAAAGCTGGGTCGGCGCGCCCACCCTTGCT
ATCACGGTGACCTCCCGCCGGCGCCGCCTTCGCCGCCAACCATCCAGTTCTTCCTCCAGGCCACGTTCTC
CTGCGTGGTCGCTGCCTCCTGCAGAGTGGCCAGCAATAGCTGCTGGGTCCTGGCCGCCTCCTCCCTGCTC
CTTGGGTCCTGCAGTGGCATCTCCTTTAGCATTTCCTGCTTCCGCCGCTCTCCCGGGGTCACGATAACGA
GGAGGGTGAAGGAGCCCTGAAAATACAGGTTTTCCTCGAGTACGGCGGCCGCGGAGCCTGCTTTTTTGTA
CAAACTTGTTTGATTCGACCATGGACGCGGAACCAGATCCGATTTTGGAGGATGGTCGCCACCACCAAAC
GTGGCTTGCCAGCCCTGCAAAGGCCATGCTATATACTTGCTGGATTTCAAGTACTTATCAATTTGTGGGA
TAGCTTCAATACGTTTTTTAAAACAAACTAATTTTGGGAACGCATCCAGGCACATTGGGTCCATGTATAA
AACAACATCAAGAGCGTCATACAACATGAAGTCAGGATGGGTTACATGATCACCATTTAAATATGTTTTA
TGACATAAACGATCTTCGAACATTTTCAGCATTTCAGGTAGCTTGCTAAGAAAATCAACTTTGAGAGTTT
CAAAGTCTTTACTATATGCAATTCTCG
