>Addgene plasmid #65849 | GST-Delta23C11orf83 | addgene partial sequence | sequence record 117117 | T7 5'-TAATACGACTCACTATAGGG-3'
GAAGGAGATATACATATGTCCCCTATACTAGGTTATTGGAAAATTAAGGGCCTTGTGCAACCCACTCGAC
TTCTTTTGGAATATCTTGAAGAAAAATATGAAGAGCATTTGTATGAGCGCGATGAAGGTGATAAATGGCG
AAACAAAAAGTTTGAATTGGGTTTGGAGTTTCCCAATCTTCCTTATTATATTGATGGTGATGTTAAATTA
ACACAGTCTATGGCCATCATACGTTATATAGCTGACAAGCACAACATGTTGGGTGGTTGTCCAAAAGAGC
GTGCAGAGATTTCAATGCTTGAAGGAGCGGTTTTGGATATTAGATACGGTGTTTCGAGAATTGCATATAG
TAAAGACTTTGAAACTCTCAAAGTTGATTTTCTTAGCAAGCTACCTGAAATGCTGAAAATGTTCGAAGAT
CGTTTATGTCATAAAACATATTTAAATGGTGATCATGTAACCCATCCTGACTTCATGTTGTATGACGCTC
TTGATGTTGTTTTATACATGGACCCAATGTGCCTGGATGCGTTCCCAAAATTAGTTTGTTTTAAAAAACG
TATTGAAGCTATCCCACAAATTGATAAGTACTTGAAATCCAGCAAGTATATAGCATGGCCTTTGCAGGGC
TGGCAAGCCACGTTTGGTGGTGGCGACCATCCTCCAAAATCGGATCTGGTTCCGCGTCCATGGTCGAATC
AAACAAGTTTGTACAAAAAAGCAGGCTCCGCGGCCGCCGTACTCGA
